>Addgene plasmid #120957 | C5m | addgene full sequence | sequence record 236154 | Addgene NGS Result
TCATGACATTAACCTATAAAAATAGGCGTATCACGAGGCAGAATTTCAGATAAAAAAAATCCTTAGCTTT
CGCTAAGGATGATTTCTGGAATTCGCGGCCGCTTCTAGAGACTAGTGGGTCTCAAATGGCTTCCTCCGAA
GATGTTATCAAAGAGTTCATGCGTTTCAAAGTTCGTATGGAAGGTTCCGTTAACGGTCACGAGTTCGAAA
TCGAAGGTGAAGGTGAAGGTCGTCCGTACGAAGGTACCCAGACCGCTAAACTGAAAGTTACCAAAGGTGG
TCCGCTGCCGTTCGCTTGGGACATCCTGTCCCCGCAGTTCCAGTACGGTTCCAAAGCTTACGTTAAACAC
CCGGCTGACATCCCGGACTACCTGAAACTGTCCTTCCCGGAAGGTTTCAAATGGGAACGTGTTATGAACT
TCGAGGACGGTGGTGTTGTTACCGTTACCCAGGACTCCTCCCTGCAAGACGGTGAGTTCATCTACAAAGT
TAAACTGCGTGGTACCAACTTCCCGTCCGACGGTCCGGTTATGCAGAAAAAAACCATGGGTTGGGAAGCT
TCCACCGAACGTATGTACCCGGAAGATGGTGCTCTGAAAGGTGAAATCAAAATGCGTCTGAAACTGAAAG
ACGGTGGTCACTACGACGCTGAAGTTAAAACCACCTACATGGCTAAAAAACCGGTTCAGCTGCCGGGTGC
TTACAAAACCGACATCAAACTGGACATCACCTCCCACAACGAGGACTACACCATCGTTGAACAGTACGAA
CGTGCTGAAGGTCGTCACTCCACCGGTGCTTAATGAAGGTAGAGACCTACTAGTAGCGGCCGCTGCAGGC
TTCCTCGCTCACTGACTCGCTGCGCTCGGTCGTTCGGCTGCGGCGAGCGGTATCAGCTCACTCAAAGGCG
GTAATACGGTTATCCACAGAATCAGGGGATAACGCAGGAAAGAACATGTGAGCAAAAGGCCAGCAAAAGG
CCAGGAACCGTAAAAAGGCCGCGTTGCTGGCGTTTTTCCACAGGCTCCGCCCCCCTGACGAGCATCACAA
AAATCGACGCTCAAGTCAGAGGTGGCGAAACCCGACAGGACTATAAAGATACCAGGCGTTTCCCCCTGGA
AGCTCCCTCGTGCGCTCTCCTGTTCCGACCCTGCCGCTTACCGGATACCTGTCCGCCTTTCTCCCTTCGG
GAAGCGTGGCGCTTTCTCATAGCTCACGCTGTAGGTATCTCAGTTCGGTGTAGGTCGTTCGCTCCAAGCT
GGGCTGTGTGCACGAACCCCCCGTTCAGCCCGACCGCTGCGCCTTATCCGGTAACTATCGTCTTGAGTCC
AACCCGGTAAGACACGACTTATCGCCACTGGCAGCAGCCACTGGTAACAGGATTAGCAGAGCGAGGTATG
TAGGCGGTGCTACAGAGTTCTTGAAGTGGTGGCCTAACTACGGCTACACTAGAAGAACAGTATTTGGTAT
CTGCGCTCTGCTGAAGCCAGTTACCTTCGGAAAAAGAGTTGGTAGCTCTTGATCCGGCAAACAAACCACC
GCTGGTAGCGGTGGTTTTTTTGTTTGCAAGCAGCAGATTACGCGCAGAAAAAAAGGATCTCAAGAAGATC
CTTTGATCTTTTCTACGGGGTCTGACGCTCAGTGGAACGAAAACTCACGTTAAGGGATTTTGGTCATGAG
ATTATCAAAAAGGATCTTCACCTAGATCCTTTTAAATTAAAAATGAAGTTTTAAATCAATCTAAAGTATA
TATGAGTAAACTTGGTCTGACAGTTACCAATGCTTAATCAGTGAGGCACCTATCTCAGCGATCTGTCTAT
TTCGTTCATCCATAGTTGCCTGACTCCCCGTCGTGTAGATAACTACGATACGGGAGGGCTTACCATCTGG
CCCCAGTGCTGCAATGATACCGCGCGACCCACGCTCACCGGCTCCAGATTTATCAGCAATAAACCAGCCA
GCCGGAAGGGCCGAGCGCAGAAGTGGTCCTGCAACTTTATCCGCCTCCATCCAGTCTATTAATTGTTGCC
GGGAAGCTAGAGTAAGTAGTTCGCCAGTTAATAGTTTGCGCAACGTTGTTGCCATTGCTACAGGCATCGT
GGTGTCACGCTCGTCGTTTGGTATGGCTTCATTCAGCTCCGGTTCCCAACGATCAAGGCGAGTTACATGA
TCCCCCATGTTGTGCAAAAAAGCGGTTAGCTCCTTCGGTCCTCCGATCGTTGTCAGAAGTAAGTTGGCCG
CAGTGTTATCACTCATGGTTATGGCAGCACTGCATAATTCTCTTACTGTCATGCCATCCGTAAGATGCTT
TTCTGTGACTGGTGAGTACTCAACCAAGTCATTCTGAGAATAGTGTATGCGGCGACCGAGTTGCTCTTGC
CCGGCGTCAATACGGGATAATACCGCGCCACATAGCAGAACTTTAAAAGTGCTCATCATTGGAAAACGTT
CTTCGGGGCGAAAACTCTCAAGGATCTTACCGCTGTTGAGATCCAGTTCGATGTAACCCACTCGTGCACC
CAACTGATCTTCAGCATCTTTTACTTTCACCAGCGTTTCTGGGTGAGCAAAAACAGGAAGGCAAAATGCC
GCAAAAAAGGGAATAAGGGCGACACGGAAATGTTGAATACTCATACTCTTCCTTTTTCAATATTATTGAA
GCATTTATCAGGGTTATTGTCTCATGAGCGGATACATATTTGAATGTATTTAGAAAAATAAACAAATAGG
GGTTCCGCGCACATTTCCCCGAAAAGTGCCACCTGACGTCTAAGAAACCATTATTA
Features (pLannotate 1.2.2; 7 found; start..end, strand, type, name):
     43..86      -  terminator     bacterial terminator: putative bacterial transcription terminator
     89..110     +  misc_feature   BioBrick prefix: BioBrick prefix for parts that do not start with "ATG"
    126..800     +  CDS            mRFP1: mRFP1 is a basic (constitutively fluorescent) red fluorescent protein published in 2002, derived from Discosoma sp.. It is reported to be a somewhat slowly-maturing monomer with low acid sensitivity.
    818..838     +  misc_feature   BioBrick suffix: universal suffix for all parts
   1015..1603    -  rep_origin     ori: high-copy-number ColE1/pMB1/pBR322/pUC origin of replication
   1774..2634    -  CDS            AmpR: β-lactamase; bla; confers resistance to ampicillin, carbenicillin, and related antibiotics
   2635..2739    -  promoter       AmpR promoter: bla
