[The description below was written by a language model from this plasmid's Addgene catalogue record, the feature table of its GenBank file and pLannotate feature annotations shown in this document.]
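Description:
C5m is a basic part plasmid for MoClo Golden Gate assembly, belonging to the CIDAR MoClo Extension set, and carries the coding sequence for mRFP1 as a "CD" part, meaning a fragment defined by the C and D fusion sites that mark the coding-sequence position in this assembly standard. It is built on the small DVA backbone (about 2.1 kb), giving a total plasmid of roughly 2.8 kb. Propagation in E. coli relies on a high-copy ColE1/pUC-type origin, and selection is by ampicillin resistance from a β-lactamase gene driven by its native bla promoter.

The payload is a 686 bp synthetic insert consisting almost entirely of the mRFP1 open reading frame, a monomeric, constitutively fluorescent red protein derived from Discosoma DsRed. In the full-plasmid annotation the coding sequence sits between BioBrick prefix and suffix sequences, with a putative bacterial transcription terminator lying just upstream of the prefix on the opposite strand. No promoter, ribosome binding site or downstream terminator is annotated for the mRFP1 gene, consistent with its role as a promoterless building block rather than an expression construct. The Golden Gate restriction sites and overhangs themselves are not annotated in the feature table. The separate GenBank record covers only the 686 bp insert and shows the mRFP1 coding sequence alone.

The part is intended to be combined in a Golden Gate reaction with compatible promoter, RBS and terminator parts to build transcription units in which red fluorescence serves as the reporter output, for example in synthetic gene circuit construction. The insert was placed into the backbone by Gibson cloning.
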