Addgene plasmid #120957: C5m
Purpose: MoClo golden gate assembly CD part for mRFP (monomeric red fluorescent protein; see https://doi.org/10.1073/pnas.082243699 and https://www.fpbase.org/protein/mrfp1/).
Depositing lab: Richard Murray. Depositing organization: California Institute of Technology.
Backbone
  Vector backbone: DVA
  Backbone size w/o insert (bp): 2100
  Vector type: Synthetic Biology
Growth in bacteria
  Bacterial resistance: Ampicillin, 100 μg/mL
  Growth temperature: 37°C
  Growth strain: JM109
  Copy number: High Copy
Gene/Insert
  Gene/Insert name: mRFP
  Species: Synthetic
  Insert size (bp): 686
  Cloning method: Gibson Cloning
  Sequencing primers: 5′ AAATAGGCGTATCACGAGGCA; 3′ TTACCGCCTTTGAGTGAGCTG
Terms and licenses: Academic/Nonprofit Terms; Industry Terms: Not Available to Industry
Depositor comments: Please see Supplemental Documents for annotated Genbank file.
How to cite: C5m was a gift from Richard Murray (Addgene plasmid # 120957 ; http://n2t.net/addgene:120957 ; RRID:Addgene_120957)
