LOCUS       Exported 686 bp ds-DNA linear SYN 23-MAY-2021
DEFINITION  MoClo golden gate assembly CD part for mRFP (monomeric red
            fluorescent protein; see https://doi.org/10.1073/pnas.082243699 and
            https://www.fpbase.org/protein/mrfp1/)..
ACCESSION   .
VERSION     .
KEYWORDS    C5m
SOURCE      synthetic DNA construct
  ORGANISM  synthetic DNA construct
REFERENCE   1 (bases 1 to 686)
  TITLE     CIDAR MoClo Extension
REFERENCE   2 (bases 1 to 686)
  AUTHORS   .
  TITLE     Direct Submission
  JOURNAL   Exported May 23, 2021 from SnapGene Server 1.1.58
            http://www.snapgene.com
FEATURES             Location/Qualifiers
     source          1..686
                     /organism="synthetic DNA construct"
                     /mol_type="other DNA"
     CDS             2..679
                     /codon_start=1
                     /product="monomeric derivative of DsRed (Campbell et al.,
                     2002)"
                     /label=mRFP1
                     /translation="MASSEDVIKEFMRFKVRMEGSVNGHEFEIEGEGEGRPYEGTQTAK
                     LKVTKGGPLPFAWDILSPQFQYGSKAYVKHPADIPDYLKLSFPEGFKWERVMNFEDGGV
                     VTVTQDSSLQDGEFIYKVKLRGTNFPSDGPVMQKKTMGWEASTERMYPEDGALKGEIKM
                     RLKLKDGGHYDAEVKTTYMAKKPVQLPGAYKTDIKLDITSHNEDYTIVEQYERAEGRHS
                     TGA"
ORIGIN
        1 aatggcttcc tccgaagatg ttatcaaaga gttcatgcgt ttcaaagttc gtatggaagg
       61 ttccgttaac ggtcacgagt tcgaaatcga aggtgaaggt gaaggtcgtc cgtacgaagg
      121 tacccagacc gctaaactga aagttaccaa aggtggtccg ctgccgttcg cttgggacat
      181 cctgtccccg cagttccagt acggttccaa agcttacgtt aaacacccgg ctgacatccc
      241 ggactacctg aaactgtcct tcccggaagg tttcaaatgg gaacgtgtta tgaacttcga
      301 ggacggtggt gttgttaccg ttacccagga ctcctccctg caagacggtg agttcatcta
      361 caaagttaaa ctgcgtggta ccaacttccc gtccgacggt ccggttatgc agaaaaaaac
      421 catgggttgg gaagcttcca ccgaacgtat gtacccggaa gatggtgctc tgaaaggtga
      481 aatcaaaatg cgtctgaaac tgaaagacgg tggtcactac gacgctgaag ttaaaaccac
      541 ctacatggct aaaaaaccgg ttcagctgcc gggtgcttac aaaaccgaca tcaaactgga
      601 catcacctcc cacaacgagg actacaccat cgttgaacag tacgaacgtg ctgaaggtcg
      661 tcactccacc ggtgcttaat gaaggt
//
